Addgene plasmid #51568: PhyB-mCherry-CDC10
Purpose: Constitutively express bud neck localized PhyB in Saccharomyces cerevisiae
Depositing lab: Chao Tang. Depositing organization: Peking University. Publication: A light-inducible organelle-targeting system for dynamically activating and inactivating signaling in budding yeast. Yang X, Jost AP, Weiner OD, Tang C. Mol Biol Cell. 2013 Aug;24(15):2419-30. doi: 10.1091/mbc.E13-03-0126. Epub 2013 Jun 12. PubMed 23761071.
Backbone
  Vector backbone: pRS305
  Backbone size w/o insert (bp): 7236
  Vector type: Yeast Expression
  Selectable markers: LEU2
Growth in bacteria
  Bacterial resistance: Ampicillin, 100 μg/mL
  Growth temperature: 37°C
  Growth strain: DH5alpha
  Copy number: High Copy
Gene/Insert
  Gene/Insert name: PhyB
  Species: A. thaliana (mustard weed)
  Insert size (bp): 6001
  Mutation: 1-908aa only
  Entrez Gene: PHYB (a.k.a. AT2G18790, HY3, MSF3.17, MSF3_17, OOP1, OUT OF PHASE 1, PHYTOCHROME B, phytochrome B)
  Promoter: ADH1pr
  Tag / fusion protein: mCherry (C terminal on insert); CDC10 (C terminal on insert)
  Cloning method: Restriction Enzyme; 5′ cloning site Apa1 (not destroyed); 3′ cloning site NotI (not destroyed)
  Sequencing primers: 5′ mCherry F
Resource information
  A portion of this plasmid was derived from a plasmid made by: Jared Toettcher
Terms and licenses: Academic/Nonprofit Terms; Industry Terms: Not Available to Industry
Depositor comments: There is a 15-aa linker (EFDSAGSAGSAGGSS) between the PhyB and mCherry and a 10-aa linker (SAGSAGKASG) between mCherry and anchor gene.
How to cite: PhyB-mCherry-CDC10 was a gift from Chao Tang (Addgene plasmid # 51568 ; http://n2t.net/addgene:51568 ; RRID:Addgene_51568)
