[The description below was written by a language model from this plasmid's Addgene catalogue record and the feature table of its GenBank file.]
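Description:
PhyB-mCherry-CDC10 is a yeast expression plasmid built on pRS305, a member of the pRS shuttle series that carries the LEU2 auxotrophic marker. No yeast replication origin (2μ or CEN/ARS) appears in the annotated features, consistent with pRS305 being an integrating vector that is maintained in Saccharomyces cerevisiae by insertion into the genome and selection for leucine prototrophy. In E. coli it is propagated through a high-copy ColE1/pUC-type origin with beta-lactamase (AmpR) conferring ampicillin resistance. An f1 phage origin and the usual lacZ-region remnants (lac promoter and operator, T3 and T7 promoters, M13 primer sites) flank the cloning region. The full-length record is 13,237 bp.

The payload, cloned between ApaI and NotI sites, is a three-part fusion driven by the constitutive S. cerevisiae ADH1 promoter. It comprises the N-terminal 908 residues of Arabidopsis thaliana phytochrome B, then mCherry joined by a 15-residue flexible linker, then the yeast septin CDC10 joined by a 10-residue linker. CDC10 acts as the anchor that places the fusion at the bud neck, while mCherry allows its localisation to be checked by fluorescence. Only the ADH1 promoter and mCherry are explicitly annotated in the feature table. The PhyB and CDC10 coding regions, the LEU2 coding sequence and any terminator are not labelled, and the second, 723 bp partial record carries no annotations.

According to the associated publication title, the plasmid belongs to a light-inducible organelle-targeting system for dynamically activating and inactivating signalling in budding yeast. In such systems, anchored PhyB serves as the light-switchable docking site to which a partner-tagged protein can be reversibly recruited, although the partner construct is not described in this record.
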