LOCUS       Exported 13237 bp ds-DNA circular SYN 12-MAY-2021
DEFINITION  Constitutively express bud neck localized PhyB in Saccharomyces
            cerevisiae.
ACCESSION   .
VERSION     .
KEYWORDS    PhyB-mCherry-CDC10
SOURCE      synthetic DNA construct
  ORGANISM  synthetic DNA construct
REFERENCE   1 (bases 1 to 13237)
  AUTHORS   Yang X, Jost AP, Weiner OD, Tang C
  TITLE     A light-inducible organelle-targeting system for dynamically
            activating and inactivating signaling in budding yeast.
  JOURNAL   Mol Biol Cell. 2013 Aug;24(15):2419-30. doi:
            10.1091/mbc.E13-03-0126. Epub 2013 Jun 12.
  PUBMED    23761071
REFERENCE   2 (bases 1 to 13237)
  AUTHORS   .
  TITLE     Direct Submission
  JOURNAL   Exported May 12, 2021 from SnapGene Server 1.1.58
            http://www.snapgene.com
FEATURES             Location/Qualifiers
     source          1..13237
                     /organism="synthetic DNA construct"
                     /mol_type="other DNA"
     promoter        276..683
                     /gene="S. cerevisiae LEU2"
                     /label=LEU2 promoter
     promoter        3292..3996
                     /gene="S. cerevisiae ADH1"
                     /label=ADH1 promoter
                     /note="promoter for alcohol dehydrogenase 1"
     CDS             6786..7490
                     /codon_start=1
                     /product="monomeric derivative of DsRed fluorescent protein
                     (Shaner et al., 2004)"
                     /label=mCherry
                     /note="mammalian codon-optimized"
                     /translation="VSKGEEDNMAIIKEFMRFKVHMEGSVNGHEFEIEGEGEGRPYEGT
                     QTAKLKVTKGGPLPFAWDILSPQFMYGSKAYVKHPADIPDYLKLSFPEGFKWERVMNFE
                     DGGVVTVTQDSSLQDGEFIYKVKLRGTNFPSDGPVMQKKTMGWEASSERMYPEDGALKG
                     EIKQRLKLKDGGHYDAEVKTTYKAKKPVQLPGAYNVNIKLDITSHNEDYTIVEQYERAE
                     GRHSTGGMDELYK"
     primer_bind     complement(6928..6946)
                     /label=mCherry-R
                     /note="mCherry, reverse primer"
     primer_bind     7196..7215
                     /label=mCherry-F
                     /note="mCherry, forward primer"
     primer_bind     complement(9784..9803)
                     /label=T7
                     /note="T7 promoter, forward primer"
     promoter        complement(9785..9803)
                     /label=T7 promoter
                     /note="promoter for bacteriophage T7 RNA polymerase"
     primer_bind     complement(9810..9827)
                     /label=M13 Forward
                     /note="In lacZ gene. Also called M13-F20 or M13 (-21)
                     Forward"
     primer_bind     complement(9810..9826)
                     /label=M13 fwd
                     /note="common sequencing primer, one of multiple similar
                     variants"
     primer_bind     complement(9819..9841)
                     /label=M13/pUC Forward
                     /note="In lacZ gene"
     rep_origin      9967..10422
                     /direction=RIGHT
                     /label=f1 ori
                     /note="f1 bacteriophage origin of replication; arrow
                     indicates direction of (+) strand synthesis"
     primer_bind     complement(10054..10073)
                     /label=F1ori-R
                     /note="F1 origin, reverse primer"
     primer_bind     10264..10285
                     /label=F1ori-F
                     /note="F1 origin, forward primer"
     primer_bind     complement(10778..10797)
                     /label=pRS-marker
                     /note="pRS vectors, use to sequence yeast selectable
                     marker"
     primer_bind     10897..10919
                     /label=pGEX 3'
                     /note="pGEX vectors, reverse primer"
     primer_bind     complement(10957..10975)
                     /label=pBRforEco
                     /note="pBR322 vectors, upsteam of EcoRI site, forward
                     primer"
     promoter        11060..11164
                     /gene="bla"
                     /label=AmpR promoter
     CDS             11165..12025
                     /codon_start=1
                     /gene="bla"
                     /product="beta-lactamase"
                     /label=AmpR
                     /note="confers resistance to ampicillin, carbenicillin, and
                     related antibiotics"
                     /translation="MSIQHFRVALIPFFAAFCLPVFAHPETLVKVKDAEDQLGARVGYI
                     ELDLNSGKILESFRPEERFPMMSTFKVLLCGAVLSRIDAGQEQLGRRIHYSQNDLVEYS
                     PVTEKHLTDGMTVRELCSAAITMSDNTAANLLLTTIGGPKELTAFLHNMGDHVTRLDRW
                     EPELNEAIPNDERDTTMPVAMATTLRKLLTGELLTLASRQQLIDWMEADKVAGPLLRSA
                     LPAGWFIADKSGAGERGSRGIIAALGPDGKPSRIVVIYTTGSQATMDERNRQIAEIGAS
                     LIKHW"
     primer_bind     complement(11383..11402)
                     /label=Amp-R
                     /note="Ampicillin resistance gene, reverse primer"
     rep_origin      12196..12784
                     /direction=RIGHT
                     /label=ori
                     /note="high-copy-number ColE1/pMB1/pBR322/pUC origin of
                     replication"
     primer_bind     12685..12704
                     /label=pBR322ori-F
                     /note="pBR322 origin, forward primer"
     primer_bind     12938..12955
                     /label=L4440
                     /note="L4440 vector, forward primer"
     protein_bind    13072..13093
                     /label=CAP binding site
                     /bound_moiety="E. coli catabolite activator protein"
                     /note="CAP binding activates transcription in the presence
                     of cAMP."
     promoter        13108..13138
                     /label=lac promoter
                     /note="promoter for the E. coli lac operon"
     protein_bind    13146..13162
                     /label=lac operator
                     /bound_moiety="lac repressor encoded by lacI"
                     /note="The lac repressor binds to the lac operator to
                     inhibit transcription in E. coli. This inhibition can be
                     relieved by adding lactose or
                     isopropyl-beta-D-thiogalactopyranoside (IPTG)."
     primer_bind     13151..13173
                     /label=M13/pUC Reverse
                     /note="In lacZ gene"
     primer_bind     13170..13186
                     /label=M13 rev
                     /note="common sequencing primer, one of multiple similar
                     variants"
     primer_bind     13170..13186
                     /label=M13 Reverse
                     /note="In lacZ gene. Also called M13-rev"
     promoter        13207..13225
                     /label=T3 promoter
                     /note="promoter for bacteriophage T3 RNA polymerase"
ORIGIN
        1 ggccggccat ttaaatgttt aaacggccac gctggccgag gagaacttct agtatatcta
       61 catacctaat attattgcct tattaaaaat ggaatcccaa caattacatc aaaatccaca
      121 ttctcttcaa aatcaattgt cctgtacttc cttgttcatg tgtgttcaaa aacgttatat
      181 ttataggata attatactct atttctcaac aagtaattgg ttgtttggcc gagcggtcta
      241 aggcgcctga ttcaagaaat atcttgaccg cagttaactg tgggaatact caggtatcgt
      301 aagatgcaag agttcgaatc tcttagcaac cattattttt ttcctcaaca taacgagaac
      361 acacaggggc gctatcgcac agaatcaaat tcgatgactg gaaatttttt gttaatttca
      421 gaggtcgcct gacgcatata cctttttcaa ctgaaaaatt gggagaaaaa ggaaaggtga
      481 gagcgccgga accggctttt catatagaat agagaagcgt tcatgactaa atgcttgcat
      541 cacaatactt gaagttgaca atattattta aggacctatt gttttttcca ataggtggtt
      601 agcaatcgtc ttactttcta acttttctta ccttttacat ttcagcaata tatatatata
      661 tatttcaagg atataccatt ctaatgtctg cccctaagtt accaatagat agcggtttaa
      721 tataaggttt caacaagaaa tattttgtga aaatcaaaag ttaatagttt cactgtcgaa
      781 aatatgaaag tttaagtttt cagttcatcc cattgtagtt atcaaatttc tgtgtttccc
      841 gtatatgtgt gctctgtatt catcgctatc ttgaaactgg ttatgatcgt tgcgcatgtg
      901 acctgtatcg ctcaaaagag cccggcaccg gtaccgggca aaagccccta gcaagctaaa
      961 atgattcaac tttcgtagta atttgttcaa ccggtcacag taaagtcaat gactaacttt
     1021 tgaatcgagg atgtatttcc aattgaaagc aatgtatata taaaccattg tgttgaagct
     1081 tgtcttacag ttttcttgta tcctcccatt gttcatatag tacttaaagt accataatcc
     1141 ttaaagaaca aacttgaaag agaatacact atacacaact aataaataaa gaataatcat
     1201 ggctgtgacc aagacaattg tagttctacc aggtgaccat gttggtcaag aaatcactga
     1261 agaggccatt aaagttttaa atgctattca ggaatgtcgt ccagacaagg tcaatttcaa
     1321 gtttgatcat catttgatcg gtggtgctgc aattgatgcc actggtgttc cattaccaga
     1381 cgaagctttg gaggcctcta agaaagctga tgccgtgctt ctgggtgctg ttggtggtcc
     1441 aaaatggggt actggcgctg tcagaccaga acaaggtctt ttgaaaatcc gtaaggagtt
     1501 gcaattgtat gctaatctaa gaccatgtaa ttttgcatct gattccttac tagatctatc
     1561 gccattgaag cctgaaattg caagaggtac agatttcgtc gttgttagag aactagtggg
     1621 tggtatttat ttcggggaga gaaaagaaga tgaaggtgat ggtgtcgcct gggatagcga
     1681 aaagtattct gtgcccgaag ttcaaagaat cactagaatg gctgctttca tggctctgca
     1741 acacaaccca cctttaccta tttggtctct agataaagcc aacgttctag catcatcaag
     1801 attatggaga aaaacagtgg aagagacgat taagaatgaa ttcccacaat tgactgttca
     1861 acatcaattg attgattccg ctgctatgat cttggttaag aacccaactc atctaaatgg
     1921 tattattatc acaaacaata tgtttggtga tattatctcc gatgaagcct ccgtgatccc
     1981 aggttcgtta ggattacttc catctgcctc cttggcatct cttccagata agaatacggc
     2041 atttggttta tatgagccat gtcatggctc tgctccagac ttaccaaagg gaaaggttaa
     2101 ccccgtagca acaatcctat ctgctgctat gatgttgaag ttgtctctgg acctgttcga
     2161 agaaggtgaa attatagaac aagcagtcaa gaaagtgttg gattctggta tcagaacagc
     2221 ggatctaaag ggtaccaact ctactactga ggtcggtgat gcagtagcga aagctgtcag
     2281 ggaactatta gcttagactt agtagatgta cagttgcata cataagtctg aacagaaaga
     2341 agtaaatatc atatctagtt cggtttagaa atcagtgact atattggttt tgaccagatc
     2401 gcaatccttg caagcattta gtaatgacta tcaaaccggt gaatcatctg ataaggctat
     2461 attagcttgt gcattcgcat gtatcgggaa acgaacggta ccgggcccta aaacaagaag
     2521 agggttgact acatcacgat gagggggatc gaagaaatga tggtaaatga aataggaaat
     2581 caaggagcat gaaggcaaaa gacaaatata agggtcgaac gaaaaataaa gtgaaaagtg
     2641 ttgatatgat gtatttggct ttgcggcgcc gaaaaaacga gtttacgcaa ttgcacaatc
     2701 atgctgactc tgtggcggac ccgcgctctt gccggcccgg cgataacgct gggcgtgagg
     2761 ctgtgcccgg cggagttttt tgcgcctgca ttttccaagg tttaccctgc gctaaggggc
     2821 gagattggag aagcaataag aatgccggtt ggggttgcga tgatgacgac cacgacaact
     2881 ggtgtcatta tttaagttgc cgaaagaacc tgagtgcatt tgcaacatga gtatactaga
     2941 agaatgagcc aagacttgcg agacgcgagt ttgccggtgg tgcgaacaat agagcgacca
     3001 tgaccttgaa ggtgagacgc gcataaccgc tagagtactt tgaagaggaa acagcaatag
     3061 ggttgctacc agtataaata gacaggtaca tacaacactg gaaatggttg tctgtttgag
     3121 tacgctttca attcatttgg gtgtgcactt tattatgtta caatatggaa gggaacttta
     3181 cacttctcct atgcacatat attaattaaa gtccaatgct agtagagaag gggggtaaca
     3241 cccctccgcg ctcttttccg atttttttct aaaccgtgga atatttcgga tatccttttg
     3301 ttgtttccgg gtgtacaata tggacttcct cttttctggc aaccaaaccc atacatcggg
     3361 attcctataa taccttcgtt ggtctcccta acatgtaggt ggcggagggg agatatacaa
     3421 tagaacagat accagacaag acataatggg ctaaacaaga ctacaccaat tacactgcct
     3481 cattgatggt ggtacataac gaactaatac tgtagcccta gacttgatag ccatcatcat
     3541 atcgaagttt cactaccctt tttccatttg ccatctattg aagtaataat aggcgcatgc
     3601 aacttctttt cttttttttt cttttctctc tcccccgttg ttgtctcacc atatccgcaa
     3661 tgacaaaaaa atgatggaag acactaaagg aaaaaattaa cgacaaagac agcaccaaca
     3721 gatgtcgttg ttccagagct gatgaggggt atctcgaagc acacgaaact ttttccttcc
     3781 ttcattcacg cacactactc tctaatgagc aacggtatac ggccttcctt ccagttactt
     3841 gaatttgaaa taaaaaaaag tttgctgtct tgctatcaag tataaataga cctgcaatta
     3901 ttaatctttt gtttcctcgt cattgttctc gttccctttc ttccttgttt ctttttctgc
     3961 acaatatttc aagctatacc aagcatacaa tcaactatct catatacaaa gcaatggttt
     4021 ccggagtcgg gggtagtggc ggtggccgtg gcggtggccg tggcggagaa gaagaaccgt
     4081 cgtcaagtca cactcctaat aaccgaagag gaggagaaca agctcaatcg tcgggaacga
     4141 aatctctcag accaagaagc aacactgaat caatgagcaa agcaattcaa cagtacaccg
     4201 tcgacgcaag actccacgcc gttttcgaac aatccggcga atcagggaaa tcattcgact
     4261 actcacaatc actcaaaacg acgacgtacg gttcctctgt acctgagcaa cagatcacag
     4321 cttatctctc tcgaatccag cgaggtggtt acattcagcc tttcggatgt atgatcgccg
     4381 tcgatgaatc cagtttccgg atcatcggtt acagtgaaaa cgccagagaa atgttaggga
     4441 ttatgcctca atctgttcct actcttgaga aacctgagat tctagctatg ggaactgatg
     4501 tgagatcttt gttcacttct tcgagctcga ttctactcga gcgtgctttc gttgctcgag
     4561 agattacctt gttaaatccg gtttggatcc attccaagaa tactggtaaa ccgttttacg
     4621 ccattcttca taggattgat gttggtgttg ttattgattt agagccagct agaactgaag
     4681 atcctgcgct ttctattgct ggtgctgttc aatcgcagaa actcgcggtt cgtgcgattt
     4741 ctcagttaca ggctcttcct ggtggagata ttaagctttt gtgtgacact gtcgtggaaa
     4801 gtgtgaggga cttgactggt tatgatcgtg ttatggttta taagtttcat gaagatgagc
     4861 atggagaagt tgtagctgag agtaaacgag atgatttaga gccttatatt ggactgcatt
     4921 atcctgctac tgatattcct caagcgtcaa ggttcttgtt taagcagaac cgtgtccgaa
     4981 tgatagtaga ttgcaatgcc acacctgttc ttgtggtcca ggacgatagg ctaactcagt
     5041 ctatgtgctt ggttggttct actcttaggg ctcctcatgg ttgtcactct cagtatatgg
     5101 ctaacatggg atctattgcg tctttagcaa tggcggttat aatcaatgga aatgaagatg
     5161 atgggagcaa tgtagctagt ggaagaagct cgatgaggct ttggggtttg gttgtttgcc
     5221 atcacacttc ttctcgctgc ataccgtttc cgctaaggta tgcttgtgag tttttgatgc
     5281 aggctttcgg tttacagtta aacatggaat tgcagttagc tttgcaaatg tcagagaaac
     5341 gcgttttgag aacgcagaca ctgttatgtg atatgcttct gcgtgactcg cctgctggaa
     5401 ttgttacaca gagtcccagt atcatggact tagtgaaatg tgacggtgca gcatttcttt
     5461 accacgggaa gtattacccg ttgggtgttg ctcctagtga agttcagata aaagatgttg
     5521 tggagtggtt gcttgcgaat catgcggatt caaccggatt aagcactgat agtttaggcg
     5581 atgcggggta tcccggtgca gctgcgttag gggatgctgt gtgcggtatg gcagttgcat
     5641 atatcacaaa aagagacttt cttttttggt ttcgatctca cactgcgaaa gaaatcaaat
     5701 ggggaggcgc taagcatcat ccggaggata aagatgatgg gcaacgaatg catcctcgtt
     5761 cgtcctttca ggcttttctt gaagttgtta agagccggag tcagccatgg gaaactgcgg
     5821 aaatggatgc gattcactcg ctccagctta ttctgagaga ctcttttaaa gaatctgagg
     5881 cggctatgaa ctctaaagtt gtggatggtg tggttcagcc atgtagggat atggcggggg
     5941 aacaggggat tgatgagtta ggtgcagttg caagagagat ggttaggctc attgagactg
     6001 caactgttcc tatattcgct gtggatgccg gaggctgcat caatggatgg aacgctaaga
     6061 ttgcagagtt gacaggtctc tcagttgaag aagctatggg gaagtctctg gtttctgatt
     6121 taatatacaa agagaatgaa gcaactgtca ataagcttct ttctcgtgct ttgagagggg
     6181 acgaggaaaa gaatgtggag gttaagctga aaactttcag ccccgaacta caagggaaag
     6241 cagtttttgt ggttgtgaat gcttgttcca gcaaggacta cttgaacaac attgtcggcg
     6301 tttgttttgt tggacaagac gttactagtc agaaaatcgt aatggataag ttcatcaaca
     6361 tacaaggaga ttacaaggct attgtacata gcccaaaccc tctaatcccg ccaatttttg
     6421 ctgctgacga gaacacgtgc tgcctggaat ggaacatggc gatggaaaag cttacgggtt
     6481 ggtctcgcag tgaagtgatt gggaaaatga ttgtcgggga agtgtttggg agctgttgca
     6541 tgctaaaggg tcctgatgct ttaaccaagt tcatgattgt attgcataat gcgattggtg
     6601 gccaagatac ggataagttc cctttcccat tctttgaccg caatgggaag tttgttcagg
     6661 ctctattgac tgcaaacaag cgggttagcc tcgagggaaa ggttattggg gctttctgtt
     6721 tcttgcaaat cccgagcgaa ttcgatagtg ctggtagtgc tggtagtgct ggtggtagtt
     6781 ccctagtgag caagggcgag gaggataaca tggccatcat caaggagttc atgcgcttca
     6841 aggtgcacat ggagggctcc gtgaacggcc acgagttcga gatcgagggc gagggcgagg
     6901 gccgccccta cgagggcacc cagaccgcca agctgaaggt gaccaagggt ggccccctgc
     6961 ccttcgcctg ggacatcctg tcccctcagt tcatgtacgg ctccaaggcc tacgtgaagc
     7021 accccgccga catccccgac tacttgaagc tgtccttccc cgagggcttc aagtgggagc
     7081 gcgtgatgaa cttcgaggac ggcggcgtgg tgaccgtgac ccaggactcc tccctgcagg
     7141 acggcgagtt catctacaag gtgaagctgc gcggcaccaa cttcccctcc gacggccccg
     7201 taatgcagaa gaagaccatg ggctgggagg cctcctccga gcggatgtac cccgaggacg
     7261 gcgccctgaa gggcgagatc aagcagaggc tgaagctgaa ggacggcggc cactacgacg
     7321 ctgaggtcaa gaccacctac aaggccaaga agcccgtgca gctgcccggc gcctacaacg
     7381 tcaacatcaa gttggacatc acctcccaca acgaggacta caccatcgtg gaacagtacg
     7441 aacgcgccga gggccgccac tccaccggcg gcatggacga gctgtacaag ggtagcgata
     7501 gcgcaggcag tgctggtaag gctagcatgg atcctctcag ctcagtacag cctgcttctt
     7561 atgttggttt tgataccatc acgaatcaga tcgaacatcg tctgttgaag aaaggttttc
     7621 aatttaatat aatggttgtt ggccaatccg gattgggtaa aagtactcta ataaatacgt
     7681 tatttgcctc acatttgatt gattctgcta ctggtgatga tatttctgcc ctgcctgtta
     7741 caaaaacaac tgaaatgaaa atttctactc atactcttgt ggaggaccgc gttcgcttga
     7801 atattaatgt tatagataca cctggatttg gtgactttat tgacaattct aaagcttggg
     7861 agcctattgt gaagtacatt aaggaacaac attctcaata cttacgtaaa gaattgacag
     7921 cccaacgtga aaggtttatt actgatacaa gagttcatgc aattctttat ttcctgcaac
     7981 caaatggaaa ggagttgagc cgccttgacg ttgaagcctt gaaaagattg acagaaatag
     8041 caaatgttat accagttatt ggcaagtcgg atacattgac tttagatgaa agaacggagt
     8101 ttagggagct tattcaaaat gaattcgaaa aatacaattt caagatttat ccttatgatt
     8161 cggaagaact aactgacgag gaattagaac taaacagaag tgttagatct atcattccgt
     8221 ttgcagtggt tggttctgag aatgagattg aaataaacgg tgaaaccttc aggggaagaa
     8281 aaactcgttg gagcgctatt aatgttgagg atatcaacca gtgtgatttt gtatatttaa
     8341 gggaattttt gattcgaact catctccaag acttaatcga aacaacttcc tacattcatt
     8401 atgaagggtt cagagcaaga caattaattg ccttgaaaga aaatgcgaat agtcgttcct
     8461 cagctcatat gtctagcaac gccattcaac gttgagcggc cgccaccgcg gtggagctct
     8521 aagcaaatag ctaaattata tacgaattaa tattatgatt aagtgtttac gtgagtgcga
     8581 tatttttatt actatcttat acagttgtat atactctata aaatgagttg tctattaatt
     8641 aacgcgatga atgctttctg ggtttacctc tccaacaact ctagtttact tctcaataca
     8701 ttcaattgta tttgatttgt caatacttca tcattaatca attctatagt tttgtttttc
     8761 tcgtttattt ccaaatttaa tgcatcaatt ttattattca atttgtcgtt gattttggtt
     8821 aatgatttta tggtttgatc tctggcattg attgtttgtg ttagtttttc attattgata
     8881 attaaattat ttaagttagt tatcaactcg gtgttttcaa gtttcaagtt ttcaatttct
     8941 ttagagttta ttagatttgt caaagtttct gaattgcttg attggtcctg tagaagagta
     9001 tttgttgttg tggataattg attcaatttt tgagacaatt gctggaaggc gttgaaatat
     9061 ctagcatcaa tctcatggtt tttttcccga gagtctcgta gattcaattg ttttaatata
     9121 tcttgggacc actcttgatt tgaactcatg gaaattaaac tgggtgttgt gttgtggtgt
     9181 aatgattgta ccccctttgc ttataattgt gtggccaccg aagtcggtga tgctgtcgcc
     9241 gaagaagtta agaaaatcct tgcttaaaaa gattctcttt ttttatgata tttgtacata
     9301 aactttataa atgaaattca taatagaaac gacacgaaat tacaaaatgg aatatgttca
     9361 tagggtagac gaaactatat acgcaatcta catacattta tcaagaagga gaaaaaggag
     9421 gatgtaaagg aatacaggta agcaaattga tactaatggc tcaacgtgat aaggaaaaag
     9481 aattgcactt taacattaat attgacaagg aggagggcac cacacaaaaa gttaggtgta
     9541 acagaaaatc atgaaactat gattcctaat ttatatattg gaggattttc tctaaaaaaa
     9601 aaaaaataca acaaataaaa aacactcaat gacctgacca tttgatggag tttaagtcaa
     9661 taccttcttg aaccatttcc cataatggtg aaagttccct caagaatttt actctgtcag
     9721 aaacggcctt aacgacgtag gccggccatt taaatgttta aacggccacg ctggcccaat
     9781 tcgccctata gtgagtcgta ttacaattca ctggccgtcg ttttacaacg tcgtgactgg
     9841 gaaaaccctg gcgttaccca acttaatcgc cttgcagcac atcccccttt cgccagctgg
     9901 cgtaatagcg aagaggcccg caccgatcgc ccttcccaac agttgcgcag cctgaatggc
     9961 gaatggnnnn nnnnnnnnnn nnnnnnnnnn nnnnnnnnnn nnnnnnnnnn nnnnnnnnnn
    10021 nnnnnnnnnn nnnnnnnnnn nnnnnnnnnn nnnnnnnnnn nnnnnnnnnn nnnnnnnnnn
    10081 nnnnnnnnnn cnnnnnnnnn nnnnnnnnnn nnnnnnnnnn nnnnnnnnnn nnnnnnnnnn
    10141 nnnnnnnnnn nnnnnnnnnn nnnnnnnnnn nnnnnnnnnn nnannnnnnn nnnnnnnnnn
    10201 nnnnnnnnnn nnnnnnnnnn nnnnnnnnnn nncctttgac gttggagtcc acgttcttta
    10261 atagtggact cttgttccaa actggaacaa cactcaaccc tatctcggtc tattcttttg
    10321 atttataagg gattttgccg atttcggcct attggttaaa aaatgagctg atttaacaaa
    10381 aatttaacgc gaattttaac aaaatattaa cgcttacaat ttcctgatgc ggtattttct
    10441 ccttacgcat ctgtgcggta tttcacaccg catagggtaa taactgatat aattaaattg
    10501 aagctctaat ttgtgagttt agtattagga tctctaccct tggcgaaaag tcctctgcca
    10561 acaatgatga tatctgatcc accacttaca acttcgtcga cggttctgta ctgctgaccc
    10621 aatatgcgta tatataccaa tctaagtctg tgctccttcc ttcgttcttc cttctgttcg
    10681 gagattaccg aatcaaaaaa atttcaagga aaccgaaatc aaaaaaaaga ataaaaaaaa
    10741 aatgatgaat tgaaaaggtg gtatggtgca ctctcagtac aatctgctct gatgccgcat
    10801 agttaagcca gccccgacac ccgccaacac ccgctgacgc gccctgacgg gcttgtctgc
    10861 tcccggcatc cgcttacaga caagctgtga ccgtctccgg gagctgcatg tgtcagaggt
    10921 tttcaccgtc atcaccgaaa cgcgcgagac gaaagggcct cgtgatacgc ctatttttat
    10981 aggttaatgt catgataata atggtttctt agacgtcggc gcgccgagga cgtcaggtgg
    11041 cacttttcgg ggaaatgtgc gcggaacccc tatttgttta tttttctaaa tacattcaaa
    11101 tatgtatccg ctcatgagac aataaccctg ataaatgctt caataatatt gaaaaaggaa
    11161 gagtatgagt attcaacatt tccgtgtcgc ccttattccc ttttttgcgg cattttgcct
    11221 tcctgttttt gctcacccag aaacgctggt gaaagtaaaa gatgctgaag atcagttggg
    11281 tgcacgagtg ggttacatcg aactggatct caacagcggt aagatccttg agagttttcg
    11341 ccccgaagaa cgttttccaa tgatgagcac ttttaaagtt ctgctatgtg gcgcggtatt
    11401 atcccgtatt gacgccgggc aagagcaact cggtcgccgc atacactatt ctcagaatga
    11461 cttggttgag tactcaccag tcacagaaaa gcatcttacg gatggcatga cagtaagaga
    11521 attatgcagt gctgccataa ccatgagtga taacactgcg gccaacttac ttctgacaac
    11581 gatcggagga ccgaaggagc taaccgcttt tttgcacaac atgggggatc atgtaactcg
    11641 ccttgatcgt tgggaaccgg agctgaatga agccatacca aacgacgagc gtgacaccac
    11701 gatgcctgta gcaatggcaa caacgttgcg caaactatta actggcgaac tacttactct
    11761 agcttcccgg caacaattaa tagactggat ggaggcggat aaagttgcag gaccacttct
    11821 gcgctcggcc cttccggctg gctggtttat tgctgataaa tctggagccg gtgagcgtgg
    11881 gtctcgcggt atcattgcag cactggggcc agatggtaag ccctcccgta tcgtagttat
    11941 ctacacgacg gggagtcagg caactatgga tgaacgaaat agacagatcg ctgagatagg
    12001 tgcctcactg attaagcatt ggtaactgtc agaccaagtt tactcatata tactttagat
    12061 tgatttaaaa cttcattttt aatttaaaag gatctaggtg aagatccttt ttgataatct
    12121 catgaccaaa atcccttaac gtgagttttc gttccactga gcgtcagacc ccgtagaaaa
    12181 gatcaaagga tcttcttgag atcctttttt tctgcgcgta atctgctgct tgcaaacaaa
    12241 aaaaccaccg ctaccagcgg tggtttgttt gccggatcaa gagctaccaa ctctttttcc
    12301 gaaggtaact ggcttcagca gagcgcagat accaaatact gttcttctag tgtagccgta
    12361 gttaggccac cacttcaaga actctgtagc accgcctaca tacctcgctc tgctaatcct
    12421 gttaccagtg gctgctgcca gtggcgataa gtcgtgtctt accgggttgg actcaagacg
    12481 atagttaccg gataaggcgc agcggtcggg ctgaacgggg ggttcgtgca cacagcccag
    12541 cttggagcga acgacctaca ccgaactgag atacctacag cgtgagctat gagaaagcgc
    12601 cacgcttccc gaagggagaa aggcggacag gtatccggta agcggcaggg tcggaacagg
    12661 agagcgcacg agggagcttc cagggggaaa cgcctggtat ctttatagtc ctgtcgggtt
    12721 tcgccacctc tgacttgagc gtcgattttt gtgatgctcg tcaggggggc ggagcctatg
    12781 gaaaaacgcc agcaacgcgg cctttttacg gttcctggcc ttttgctggc cttttgctca
    12841 catgttcttt cctgcgttat cccctgattc tgtggataac cgtattaccg cctttgagtg
    12901 agctgatacc gctcgccgca gccgaacgac cgagcgcagc gagtcagtga gcgaggaagc
    12961 ggaagagcgc ccaatacgca aaccgcctct ccccgcgcgt tggccgattc attaatgcag
    13021 ctggcacgac aggtttcccg actggaaagc gggcagtgag cgcaacgcaa ttaatgtgag
    13081 ttagctcact cattaggcac cccaggcttt acactttatg cttccggctc ctatgttgtg
    13141 tggaattgtg agcggataac aatttcacac aggaaacagc tatgaccatg attacgccaa
    13201 gctcggaatt aaccctcact aaagggaaca aaagctg
//
