LOCUS       Exported 723 bp ds-DNA linear SYN 29-MAY-2021
DEFINITION  Constitutively express bud neck localized PhyB in Saccharomyces
            cerevisiae.
ACCESSION   .
VERSION     .
KEYWORDS    PhyB-mCherry-CDC10
SOURCE      synthetic DNA construct
  ORGANISM  synthetic DNA construct
REFERENCE   1 (bases 1 to 723)
  AUTHORS   Yang X, Jost AP, Weiner OD, Tang C
  TITLE     A light-inducible organelle-targeting system for dynamically
            activating and inactivating signaling in budding yeast.
  JOURNAL   Mol Biol Cell. 2013 Aug;24(15):2419-30. doi:
            10.1091/mbc.E13-03-0126. Epub 2013 Jun 12.
  PUBMED    23761071
REFERENCE   2 (bases 1 to 723)
  AUTHORS   .
  TITLE     Direct Submission
  JOURNAL   Exported May 29, 2021 from SnapGene Server 1.1.58
            http://www.snapgene.com
FEATURES             Location/Qualifiers
     source          1..723
                     /organism="synthetic DNA construct"
                     /mol_type="other DNA"
ORIGIN
        1 actcatttta tagagtatat acaactgtat aagatagtaa taaaaatatc gcactcacgt
       61 aaacacttaa tcataatatt aattcgtata taatttagct atttgcttag agctccaccg
      121 cggtggcggc cgctcaacgt tgaatggcgt tgctagacat atgagctgag gaacgactat
      181 tcgcattttc tttcaaggca attaattgtc ttgctctgaa cccttcataa tgaatgtagg
      241 aagttgtttc gattaagtct tggagatgag ttcgaatcaa aaattccctt aaatatacaa
      301 aatcacactg gttgatatcc tcaacattaa tagcgctcca acgagttttt cttcccctga
      361 aggtttcacc gtttatttca atctcattct cagaaccaac cactgcaaac ggaatgatag
      421 atctaacact tctgtttagt tctaattcct cgtcagttag ttcttccgaa tcataaggat
      481 aaatcttgaa attgtatttt tcgaattcat tttgaataag ctccctaaac tccgttcttt
      541 catctaaagt caatgtatcc gacttgccaa taactggtat aacatttgct atttctgtca
      601 atcttttcaa ggcttcaacg tcaaggcggc tcaactcctt tccatttggt tgcaggaaat
      661 aaagaattgc atgaactctt gtatcagtaa taaacctttc acgttgggct gtcaattctt
      721 tac
//
