>Addgene plasmid #51568 | PhyB-mCherry-CDC10 | addgene partial sequence | sequence record 93731 | yADH1-F 5'-ATACGGCCTTCCTTCCAGTT-3'
GTCTTGCTATCAAGTATAAATAGACCTGCAATTATTAATCTTTTGTTTCCTCGTCATTGTTCTCGTTCCC
TTTCTTCCTTGTTTCTTTTTCTGCACAATATTTCAAGCTATACCAAGCATACAATCAACTATCTCATATA
CAAAGCAATGGTTTCCGGAGTCGGGGGTAGTGGCGGTGGCCGTGGCGGTGGCCGTGGCGGAGAAGAAGAA
CCGTCGTCAAGTCACACTCCTAATAACCGAAGAGGAGGAGAACAAGCTCAATCGTCGGGAACGAAATCTC
TCAGACCAAGAAGCAACACTGAATCAATGAGCAAAGCAATTCAACAGTACACCGTCGACGCAAGACTCCA
CGCCGTTTTCGAACAATCCGGCGAATCAGGGAAATCATTCGACTACTCACAATCACTCAAAACGACGACG
TACGGTTCCTCTGTACCTGAGCAACAGATCACAGCTTATCTCTCTCGAATCCAGCGAGGTGGTTACATTC
AGCCTTTCGGATGTATGATCGCCGTCGATGAATCCAGTTTCCGGATCATCGGTTACAGTGAAAACGCCAG
AGAAATGTTAGGGATTATGCCTCAATCTGTTCCTACTCTTGAGAAACCTGAGATTCTAGCTATGGGAACT
GATGTGAGATCTTTGTTCACTTCTTCGAGCTCGATTCTACTCGAGCGTGCTTTCGTTGCTCGAGAGATTA
CCTTGTTAAATCCGGTTTGGATCCATTCCAAGAATACTGGTA
