>Addgene plasmid #51568 | PhyB-mCherry-CDC10 | addgene partial sequence | sequence record 94387 | mCherry-F 5'-ccccgtaatgcagaagaaga-3'
CCCCGAGGACGGCGCCCTGAAGGGCGAGATCAAGCAGAGGCTGAAGCTGAAGGACGGCGGCCACTACGAC
GCTGAGGTCAAGACCACCTACAAGGCCAAGAAGCCCGTGCAGCTGCCCGGCGCCTACAACGTCAACATCA
AGTTGGACATCACCTCCCACAACGAGGACTACACCATCGTGGAACAGTACGAACGCGCCGAGGGCCGCCA
CTCCACCGGCGGCATGGACGAGCTGTACAAGGGTAGCGATAGCGCAGGCAGTGCTGGTAAGGCTAGCATG
GATCCTCTCAGCTCAGTACAGCCTGCTTCTTATGTTGGTTTTGATACCATCACGAATCAGATCGAACATC
GTCTGTTGAAGAAAGGTTTTCAATTTAATATAATGGTTGTTGGCCAATCCGGATTGGGTAAAAGTACTCT
AATAAATACGTTATTTGCCTCACATTTGATTGATTCTGCTACTGGTGATGATATTTCTGCCCTGCCTGTT
ACAAAAACAACTGAAATGAAAATTTCTACTCATACTCTTGTGGAGGACCGCGTTCGCTTGAATATTAATG
TTATAGATACACCTGGATTTGGTGACTTTATTGACAATTCTAAAGCTTGGGAGCCTATTGTGAAGTACAT
TAAGGAACAACATTCTCAATACTTACGTAAAGAATTGACAGCCCAACGTGAAAGGTTTATTACTGATACA
AGAGTTCATGCAATTCTTTATTTCCTGCAACCAAATGGAAAGGAGTTGAGCCGCCTTGACGTTGAAGCCT
TGAAAAGATTGACAGAA
