>Addgene plasmid #51568 | PhyB-mCherry-CDC10 | addgene partial sequence | sequence record 94388 | mCherry-R 5'-TTGGTCACCTTCAGCTTGG-3'
CCTCGATCTCGAACTCGTGGCCGTTCACGGAGCCCTCCATGTGCACCTTGAAGCGCATGAACTCCTTGAT
GATGGCCATGTTATCCTCCTCGCCCTTGCTCACTAGGGAACTACCACCAGCACTACCAGCACTACCAGCA
CTATCGAATTCGCTCGGGATTTGCAAGAAACAGAAAGCCCCAATAACCTTTCCCTCGAGGCTAACCCGCT
TGTTTGCAGTCAATAGAGCCTGAACAAACTTCCCATTGCGGTCAAAGAATGGGAAAGGGAACTTATCCGT
ATCTTGGCCACCAATCGCATTATGCAATACAATCATGAACTTGGTTAAAGCATCAGGACCCTTTAGCATG
CAACAGCTCCCAAACACTTCCCCGACAATCATTTTCCCAATCACTTCACTGCGAGACCAACCCGTAAGCT
TTTCCATCGCCATGTTCCATTCCAGGCAGCACGTGTTCTCGTCAGCAGCAAAAATTGGCGGGATTAGAGG
GTTTGGGCTATGTACAATAGCCTTGTAATCTCCTTGTATGTTGATGAACTTATCCATTACGATTTTCTGA
CTAGTAACGTCTTGTCCAACAAAACAAACGCCGACAATGTTGTTCAAGTAGTCCTTGCTGGAACAAGCAT
TCACAACCACAAAAACTGCTTTCCCTTGTAGTTCGGGGCTGAAAGTTTTCAGCTTAACCTCCACATTCTT
TTCCTCGTCCCCTCTCAAAGCACGAGAAAGAAGCTTATTGACAGTT
